>Addgene plasmid #30078 | HL 3448 (=HL 3425 + pHL 1191) | addgene partial sequence | sequence record 35289 | 30078 with mCherry-R
CCTCGCCCTCGATCTCGAACTCGTGGCCGTTCACGGAGCCCTCCATGTGCACCTTGAAGCGCATGAACTC
CTTGATGATGGCCATGTTATCCTCCTCGCCCTTGCTCACCATCGTACGTTTCTCCTCTTTAATAAGCTTT
GAGCCTGGCTTATCGCCGGGCTTTTTTATGGCAAAAAAAAGCGGATCCTGGAGATCCGCAAAAGTTCACG
TTGGCTTTAGTTATTCGAGTTGAGAAACTCTCGAAACGGGCAGTGACTTCAAGGGTTAAAAGAGGTGCCG
CTCCGTTTCCGGGAGTATCTTGTTATCCGCTCACAATGTCAATGTTATCCGCTCACATTTATGGATCCCC
TAGGTCTAGGGCGGCGGATTTGTCCTACTCAGGAGAGCGTTCACCGACAAACAACAGATAAAACGAAAGG
CCCAGTCTTTCGACTGAGCCTTTCGTTTTATTTGATGCCTGGCAGTTCCCTACTCTCGCATGGGGAGACC
CCACACTACCATCGGCGCTACGGCGTTTCACTTCTGAGTTCGGCATGGGGTCAGGTGGGACCACCGCGCT
ACTGCCGCCAGGCAAATTCTGTTTTATCAGACCGCTTCTGCGTTCTGATTTAATCTGTATCAGGCTGAAA
ATCTTCTCTCATCCGCCAAAACAGCCAAGCTAGCTTTTATTTGTAGAGCTCATCCATGCCATGTGTAATC
CCAGCAGCTGTTACAAACTCAAGAAGGACCATGTGGTCTCTCTTTTCGTTGGGATCTTTCGAAAGGGCAG
ATTGTGTGGACAGGTAATGGTTGTCTGGTAAAAGGACAGGGCCATCGCCAATTGGAGTATTTTGTTGATA
ATGGTCTGCTA
