>Addgene plasmid #30078 | HL 3448 (=HL 3425 + pHL 1191) | depositor partial sequence | sequence record 36837 | oxyS
AAACGGAGCGGCACCTCTTTTAACCCTTGAAGTCACTGCCCGTTTCGAGAGTTTCTCAACTCGAATAACT
AAAGCCAACGTGAACTTTTGCGGATCTCCAGGATCCGCTTTTTTTTGCCATAAAAA
