>Addgene plasmid #30078 | HL 3448 (=HL 3425 + pHL 1191) | depositor partial sequence | sequence record 36838 | vector backbone, colE (from pZ system) + AmpR
CCCGGGGGATCCCATGGTACGCGTGCTAGAGGCATCAAATAAAACGAAAGGCTCAGTCGAAAGACTGGGC
CTTTCGTTTTATCTGTTGTTTGTCGGTGAACGCTCTCCTGAGTAGGACAAATCCGCCGCCCTAGACCTAG
GCGTTCGGCTGCGGCGAGCGGTATCAGCTCACTCAAAGGCGGTAATACGGTTATCCACAGAATCAGGGGA
TAACGCAGGAAAGAACATGTGAGCAAAAGGCCAGCAAAAGGCCAGGAACCGTAAAAAGGCCGCGTTGCTG
GCGTTTTTCCATAGGCTCCGCCCCCCTGACGAGCATCACAAAAATCGACGCTCAAGTCAGAGGTGGCGAA
ACCCGACAGGACTATAAAGATACCAGGCGTTTCCCCCTGGAAGCTCCCTCGTGCGCTCTCCTGTTCCGAC
CCTGCCGCTTACCGGATACCTGTCCGCCTTTCTCCCTTCGGGAAGCGTGGCGCTTTCTCAATGCTCACGC
TGTAGGTATCTCAGTTCGGTGTAGGTCGTTCGCTCCAAGCTGGGCTGTGTGCACGAACCCCCCGTTCAGC
CCGACCGCTGCGCCTTATCCGGTAACTATCGTCTTGAGTCCAACCCGGTAAGACACGACTTATCGCCACT
GGCAGCAGCCACTGGTAACAGGATTAGCAGAGCGAGGTATGTAGGCGGTGCTACAGAGTTCTTGAAGTGG
TGGCCTAACTACGGCTACACTAGAAGGACAGTATTTGGTATCTGCGCTCTGCTGAAGCCAGTTACCTTCG
GAAAAAGAGTTGGTAGCTCTTGATCCGGCAAACAAACCACCGCTGGTAGCGGTGGTTTTTTTGTTTGCAA
GCAGCAGATTACGCGCAGAAAAAAAGGATCTCAAGAAGATCCTTTGATCTTTTCTACGGGGTCTGACGCT
CAGTGGAACGAAAACTCACGTTAAGGGATTTTGGTCATGACTAGTGCTTGGATTCTCACCAATAAAAAAC
GCCCGGCGGCAACCGAGCGTTCTGAACAAATCCAGATGGAGTTCTGAGGTCATTACTGGATCTATCAACA
GGAGTCCAAGCGAGCTCGTAAACTTGGTCTGACAGTTACCAATGCTTAATCAGTGAGGCACCTATCTCAG
CGATCTGTCTATTTCGTTCATCCATAGTTGCCTGACTCCCCGTCGTGTAGATAACTACGATACGGGAGGG
CTTACCATCTGGCCCCAGTGCTGCAATGATACCGCGAGACCCACGCTCACCGGCTCCAGATTTATCAGCA
ATAAACCAGCCAGCCGGAAGGGCCGAGCGCAGAAGTGGTCCTGCAACTTTATCCGCCTCCATCCAGTCTA
TTAATTGTTGCCGGGAAGCTAGAGTAAGTAGTTCGCCAGTTAATAGTTTGCGCAACGTTGTTGCCATTGC
TACAGGCATCGTGGTGTCACGCTCGTCGTTTGGTATGGCTTCATTCAGCTCCGGTTCCCAACGATCAAGG
CGAGTTACATGATCCCCCATGTTGTGCAAAAAAGCGGTTAGCTCCTTCGGTCCTCCGATCGTTGTCAGAA
GTAAGTTGGCCGCAGTGTTATCACTCATGGTTATGGCAGCACTGCATAATTCTCTTACTGTCATGCCATC
CGTAAGATGCTTTTCTGTGACTGGTGAGTACTCAACCAAGTCATTCTGAGAATAGTGTATGCGGCGACCG
AGTTGCTCTTGCCCGGCGTCAATACGGGATAATACCGCGCCACATAGCAGAACTTTAAAAGTGCTCATCA
TTGGAAAACGTTCTTCGGGGCGAAAACTCTCAAGGATCTTACCGCTGTTGAGATCCAGTTCGATGTAACC
CACTCGTGCACCCAACTGATCTTCAGCATCTTTTACTTTCACCAGCGTTTCTGGGTGAGCAAAAACAGGA
AGGCAAAATGCCGCAAAAAAGGGAATAAGGGCGACACGGAAATGTTGAATACTCATACTCTTCCTTTTTC
AATATTATTGAAGCATTTATCAGGGTTATTGTCTCATGAGCGGATACATATTTGAATGTATTTAGAAAAA
TAAACAAATAGGGGTTCCGCGCACATTTCCCCGAAAAGTGCCACCTGACGTC
