>Addgene plasmid #30078 | HL 3448 (=HL 3425 + pHL 1191) | addgene partial sequence | sequence record 36839 | GFP-R 5'-CCATCTAATTCAACAAGAATTGGGACAAC-3'
AAGTTCTTCTCCTTTACGCATTTTTTTTCCTCCTTAGTCGACAGTATCTCTATCACTGATAGGGATGTCA
ATCTCTATCACTGATAGGGACTCGAGGTGAAGACGAAAGGGCCTCGTGATACGCCTATTTTTATAGGTTA
ATGTCATGATAATAATGGTTTCTTAGACGTCAGGTGGCACTTTTCGGGGAAATGTGCGCGGAACCCCTAT
TTGTTTATTTTTCTAAATACATTCAAATATGTATCCGCTCATGAGACAATAACCCTGATAAATGCTTCAA
TAATATTGAAAAAGGAAGAGTATGAGTATTCAACATTTCCGTGTCGCCCTTATTCCCTTTTTTGCGGCAT
TTTGCCTTCCTGTTTTTGCTCACCCAGAAACGCTGGTGAAAGTAAAAGATGCTGAAGATCAGTTGGGTGC
ACGAGTGGGTTACATCGAACTGGATCTCAACAGCGGTAAGATCCTTGAGAGTTTTCGCCCCGAAGAACGT
TTTCCAATGATGAGCACTTTTAAAGTTCTGCTATGTGGCGCGGTATTATCCCGTATTGACGCCGGGCAAG
AGCAACTCGGTCGCCGCATACACTATTCTCAGAATGACTTGGTTGAGTACTCACCAGTCACAGAAAAGCA
TCTTACGGATGGCATGACAGTAAGAGAATTATGCAGTGCGGCCATAACC
