>Addgene plasmid #30078 | HL 3448 (=HL 3425 + pHL 1191) | addgene partial sequence | sequence record 51575 | AmpSeqF
GGGGTTCCGCGCACATTTCCCCGAAAAGTGCCACCTGACGTCTAAGAAACCATTATTATCATGACATTAA
CCTATAAAAATAGGCGTATCACGAGGCCCTTTCGTCTTCACCTCGAGTCCCTATCAGTGATAGAGATTGA
CATCCCTATCAGTGATAGAGATACTGTCGACTAAGGAGGAAAAAAAATGCGTAAAGGAGAAGAACTTTTC
ACTGGAGTTGTCCCAATTCTTGTTGAATTAGATGGTGATGTTAATGGGCACAAATTTTCTGTCAGTGGAG
AGGGTGAAGGTGATGCAACATACGGAAAACTTACCCTTAAATTTATTTGCACTACTGGAAAACTACCTGT
TCCATGGCCAACACTTGTCACTACTTTCGGTTATGGTGTTCAATGCTTTGCGAGATACCCAGATCATATG
AAACAGCATGACTTTTTCAAGAGTGCCATGCCCGAAGGTTATGTACAGGAAAGAACTATATTTTTCAAAG
ATGACGGGAACTACAAGACACGTGCTGAAGTCAAGTTTGAAGGTGATACCCTTGTTAATAGAATCGAGTT
AAAAGGTATTGATTTTAAAGAAGATGGAAACATTCTTGGACACAAATTGGAATACAACTATAACTCACAC
AATGTATACATCATGGCAGACAAACAAAAGAATGGAATCAAAGTTAACTTCAAAATTAGACACAACATTG
AAGATGGAAGCGTTCAACTAGCAGACCATTATCAACAAAATACTCCAATTGGCGATGGCCCTGTCCTTTT
ACCAGACAACCATTACCTGTCCACACAATCTGCCCTTTCGAAAGATCCCAACGAAAAGAGAGACCACATG
GTCCTTCTTGAGTTTGTAACAGCTGCTGGGATACACTGGCAGGAATGG
