>Addgene plasmid #30078 | HL 3448 (=HL 3425 + pHL 1191) | addgene partial sequence | sequence record 51623 | mCherrySeqR
GGCTTATCGCCGGGCTTTTTTATGGCAAAAAAAAGCGGATCCTGGAGATCCGCAAAAGTTCACGTTGGCT
TTAGTTATTCGAGTTGAGAAACTCTCGAAACGGGCAGTGACTTCAAGGGTTAAAAGAGGTGCCGCTCCGT
TTCCGGGAGTATCTTGTTATCCGCTCACAATGTCAATGTTATCCGCTCACATTTATGGATCCCCTAGGTC
TAGGGCGGCGGATTTGTCCTACTCAGGAGAGCGTTCACCGACAAACAACAGATAAAACGAAAGGCCCAGT
CTTTCGACTGAGCCTTTCGTTTTATTTGATGCCTGGCAGTTCCCTACTCTCGCATGGGGAGACCCCACAC
TACCATCGGCGCTACGGCGTTTCACTTCTGAGTTCGGCATGGGGTCAGGTGGGACCACCGCGCTACTGCC
GCCAGGCAAATTCTGTTTTATCAGACCGCTTCTGCGTTCTGATTTAATCTGTATCAGGCTGAAAATCTTC
TCTCATCCGCCAAAACAGCCAAGCTAGCTTTTATTTGTAGAGCTCATCCATGCCATGTGTAATCCCAGCA
GCTGTTACAAACTCAAGAAGGACCATGTGGTCTCTCTTTTCGTTGGGATCTTTCGAAAGGGCAGATTGTG
TGGACAGGTAATGGTTGTCTGGTAAAAGGACAGGGCCATCGCCAATTGGAGTATTTTGTTGATAATGGTC
TGCTAGTTGAACGCTTCCATCTTCAATGTTGTGTCTAATTTTGAAGTTAACTTTGATTCCATTCTTTTGT
TTGTCTGCCATGATGTATACATTGTGTGAGTTATAGTTGTATTCCAATTTGT
