[The description below was written by a language model from this plasmid's Addgene catalogue record.]
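Description:
HL 3448 is the designation for E. coli strain HL 3425 carrying plasmid pHL 1191, a bacterial expression and synthetic biology construct built on a modified pZ-system backbone. The roughly 2 kb backbone supplies a ColE-type origin of replication, giving high copy number, and an ampicillin resistance marker for selection. The record notes that the plasmid is propagated in the specific host strain HL 3425 and may depend on that strain background, although the genotype of the strain is not described.

The approximately 2.4 kb insert, cloned between AatII and ApaI sites that both remain intact, holds two independently regulated expression units. In the first, the PLlacO-1 promoter, a phage lambda PL derivative bearing lac operators and therefore repressed by LacI and inducible with IPTG, drives OxyS together with mCherry. OxyS is an E. coli small regulatory RNA that binds the RNA chaperone Hfq, and the linked mCherry presumably reports on transcription of this unit, though the record does not spell out how the two are joined. In the second unit, the PLtetO-1 promoter, which is repressed by TetR and induced by anhydrotetracycline, drives gfp preceded by a ribosome binding site designated st7.

The arrangement allows tunable production of the small RNA alongside a separately controlled green fluorescent reporter, with red fluorescence tracking the sRNA unit. The associated publication concerns disruption of small RNA signaling caused by competition for Hfq, so the construct fits quantitative studies of that effect, though the record does not state the exact role of the GFP cassette. No feature table accompanies the entry, so element positions and terminators cannot be confirmed.
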