Addgene plasmid #30078: HL 3448 (=HL 3425 + pHL 1191)
Depositing lab: Han Lim. Depositing organization: University of California, Berkeley. Publication: Disruption of small RNA signaling caused by competition for Hfq. Hussein R, Lim HN. Proc Natl Acad Sci U S A. 2011 Jan 18;108(3):1110-5. doi: 10.1073/pnas.1010082108. Epub 2010 Dec 28. PubMed 21189298.
Backbone
  Vector backbone: ColE (from pZ system) + AmpR
  Backbone manufacturer: Lim Lab (modified from Rolf Lutz and Hermann Bujard, 1997)
  Backbone size w/o insert (bp): 2000
  Vector type: Bacterial Expression, Synthetic Biology
Growth in bacteria
  Bacterial resistance: Ampicillin, 100 μg/mL
  Growth temperature: 37°C
  Growth strain: HL 3425
  Copy number: High Copy
Gene/Insert
  Gene/Insert name: pLlacO-1:OxyS-mCherry, pLtetO-1:RBS (st7) gfp
  Species: E. coli
  Insert size (bp): 2400
  Tag / fusion protein: mCherry, GFP (C terminal on backbone)
  Cloning method: Restriction Enzyme; 5′ cloning site AatII (not destroyed); 3′ cloning site ApaI (not destroyed)
  Sequencing primers: 5′ ctcatgagcggatacat atttgaa; 3′ agctgatacc gctcgccgca gccgaacg
Terms and licenses: Academic/Nonprofit Terms; Industry Terms: Not Available to Industry
Depositor comments: Please note that this plasmid may require a unique bacterial strain, so make sure to confirm that you can also obtain the appropriate growth strain. Please contact us or contact our distributors if you have any questions.
How to cite: HL 3448 (=HL 3425 + pHL 1191) was a gift from Han Lim (Addgene plasmid # 30078 ; http://n2t.net/addgene:30078 ; RRID:Addgene_30078)
